>Addgene plasmid #171690 | pAAV2/1-CAG-Flex-FlpO-WPRE | addgene full sequence | sequence record 337639 | Addgene Partial NGS Result
CTTCCGCTTCCTCGCTCACTGACTCGCTGCGCTCGGTCGTTCGGCTGCGGCGAGCGGTATCAGCTCACTC
AAAGGCGGTAATACGGTTATCCACAGAATCAGGGGATAACGCAGGAAAGAACATGTGAGCAAAAGGCCAG
CAAAAGGCCAGGAACCGTAAAAAGGCCGCGTTGCTGGCGTTTTTCCATAGGCTCCGCCCCCCTGACGAGC
ATCACAAAAATCGACGCTCAAGTCAGAGGTGGCGAAACCCGACAGGACTATAAAGATACCAGGCGTTTCC
CCCTGGAAGCTCCCTCGTGCGCTCTCCTGTTCCGACCCTGCCGCTTACCGGATACCTGTCCGCCTTTCTC
CCTTCGGGAAGCGTGGCGCTTTCTCATAGCTCACGCTGTAGGTATCTCAGTTCGGTGTAGGTCGTTCGCT
CCAAGCTGGGCTGTGTGCACGAACCCCCCGTTCAGCCCGACCGCTGCGCCTTATCCGGTAACTATCGTCT
TGAGTCCAACCCGGTAAGACACGACTTATCGCCACTGGCAGCAGCCACTGGTAACAGGATTAGCAGAGCG
AGGTATGTAGGCGGTGCTACAGAGTTCTTGAAGTGGTGGCCTAACTACGGCTACACTAGAAGAACAGTAT
TTGGTATCTGCGCTCTGCTGAAGCCAGTTACCTTCGGAAAAAGAGTTGGTAGCTCTTGATCCGGCAAACA
AACCACCGCTGGTAGCGGTGGTTTTTTTGTTTGCAAGCAGCAGATTACGCGCAGAAAAAAAGGATCTCAA
GAAGATCCTTTGATCTTTTCTACGGGGTCTGACGCTCAGTGGAACGAAAACTCACGTTAAGGGATTTTGG
TCATGAGATTATCAAAAAGGATCTTCACCTAGATCCTTTTAAATTAAAAATGAAGTTTTAAATCAATCTA
AAGTATATATGAGTAAACTTGGTCTGACAGTTACCAATGCTTAATCAGTGAGGCACCTATCTCAGCGATC
TGTCTATTTCGTTCATCCATAGTTGCCTGACTCCCCGTCGTGTAGATAACTACGATACGGGAGGGCTTAC
CATCTGGCCCCAGTGCTGCAATGATACCGCGAGACCCACGCTCACCGGCTCCAGATTTATCAGCAATAAA
CCAGCCAGCCGGAAGGGCCGAGCGCAGAAGTGGTCCTGCAACTTTATCCGCCTCCATCCAGTCTATTAAT
TGTTGCCGGGAAGCTAGAGTAAGTAGTTCGCCAGTTAATAGTTTGCGCAACGTTGTTGCCATTGCTACAG
GCATCGTGGTGTCACGCTCGTCGTTTGGTATGGCTTCATTCAGCTCCGGTTCCCAACGATCAAGGCGAGT
TACATGATCCCCCATGTTGTGCAAAAAAGCGGTTAGCTCCTTCGGTCCTCCGATCGTTGTCAGAAGTAAG
TTGGCCGCAGTGTTATCACTCATGGTTATGGCAGCACTGCATAATTCTCTTACTGTCATGCCATCCGTAA
GATGCTTTTCTGTGACTGGTGAGTACTCAACCAAGTCATTCTGAGAATAGTGTATGCGGCGACCGAGTTG
CTCTTGCCCGGCGTCAATACGGGATAATACCGCGCCACATAGCAGAACTTTAAAAGTGCTCATCATTGGA
AAACGTTCTTCGGGGCGAAAACTCTCAAGGATCTTACCGCTGTTGAGATCCAGTTCGATGTAACCCACTC
GTGCACCCAACTGATCTTCAGCATCTTTTACTTTCACCAGCGTTTCTGGGTGAGCAAAAACAGGAAGGCA
AAATGCCGCAAAAAAGGGAATAAGGGCGACACGGAAATGTTGAATACTCATACTCTTCCTTTTTCAATAT
TATTGAAGCATTTATCAGGGTTATTGTCTCATGAGCGGATACATATTTGAATGTATTTAGAAAAATAAAC
AAATAGGGGTTCCGCGCACATTTCCCCGAAAAGTGCCACCTAAATTGTAAGCGTTAATATTTTGTTAAAA
TTCGCGTTAAATTTTTGTTAAATCAGCTCATTTTTTAACCAATAGGCCGAAATCGGCAAAATCCCTTATA
AATCAAAAGAATAGACCGAGATAGGGT
[37 nt withheld, positions 2058-2094]
AAAGAACGTGGACTCCAACGTCAAAGG
[49 nt withheld, positions 2122-2170]
T
[91 nt withheld, positions 2172-2262]
G
[124 nt withheld, positions 2264-2387]
CCCATTCGCCATTCAGGCTGCGCAACTGTTGGGAAGGGCGATCGGTGCGGGCCTCTTCGCTATTACGCCA
GCTGCGCGCTCGCTCGCTCACTGAGGCCGCCCGGGCAAAGCCCGGGCGTCGGGCGACCTTTGGTCGCCCG
GCCTCAGTGAGCGAGCGAGCGCGCAGAGAGGGAGTGGCCAACTCCATCACTAGGGGTTCCTTGTAGTTAA
TGATTAACCCGCCATGCTACTTATCTACGTAGCCATGCTCTAGGAAGAGTACCATTGACGTCAATAATGA
CGTATGTTCCCATAGTAACGCCAATAGGGACTTTCCATTGACGTCAATGGGTGGAGTATTTACGGTAAAC
TGCCCACTTGGCAGTACATCAAGTGTATCATATGCCAAGTACGCCCCCTATTGACGTCAATGACGGTAAA
TGGCCCGCCTGGCATTATGCCCAGTACATGACCTTATGGGACTTTCCTACTTGGCAGTACATCTACGTAT
TAGTCATCGCTATTACCATGGTCGAGGTGAGCCCCACGTTCTGCTTCACTCTCCCCATCTCCCCCCCCTC
CCCACCCCCAATTTTGTATTTATTTATTTTTTAATTATTTTGTGCAGCGATGGGGGCGGGGGGGGGGGGG
GGGCGCGCGCCRGGGGGGGSGGGGSGGGGSGRGGGGSGGGGSGGGGCGAGGCGGAGAGGTGCGGCGGCAG
CCAATCAGAGCGGCGCGCTCCGAAAGTTTCCTTTTATGGCGAGGCGGCGGCGGCGGCGGCCCTATAAAAA
GCGAAGCGCGCGGCGGGCGGGAGTCGCTGCGCGCTGCCTTCGCCCCGTGCCCCGCTCCGCCGCCGCCTCG
CGCCGCCCGCCCCGGCTCTGACTGACCGCGTTACTCCCACAGGTGAGCGGGCGGGACGGCCCTTCTCCTC
CGGGCTGTAATTAGCGCTTGGTTTAATGACGGCTTGTTTCTTTTCTGTGGCTGCGTGAAAGCCTTGAGGG
GCTCCGGGAGGGCCCTTTGTGCGGGGGGAGCGGCTCGGGGCTGTCCGCGGGGGGACGGCTGCCTTCGGGG
GGGACGGGGCAGGGCGGGGTTCGGCTTCTGGCGTGTGACCGGCGGCTCTAGAGCCTCTGCTAACCATGTT
CATGCCTTCTTCTTTTTCCTACAGCTCCTGGGCAACGTGCTGGTTATTGTGCTGTCTCATCATTTTGGCA
AAGAATTGGATCCCCATAACTTCGTATAAAGTATCCTATACGAAGTTATATCAAAATAGGAAGACCAATG
CTTCACCATCGACCCGAATTGCCAAGCATCACCATCGACCCATAACTTCGTATAATGTATGCTATACGAA
GTTATACTAGGGATCCCCCCTCGAAATTCTCAGATCCGCCTGTTGATGTAGCTGCTCAGGTAGTCCAGCA
CCTCCTGGCTGATGATGCCGTTCCAGGCGGGGTATCTGATGCTGCCCTCGGCGCTGCCCTTCAGCTGCTC
GATGTGCTGCCACTCCTCGATGGGGTTGGTCTCGTCCTTCAGGGCGATCATCTCCTTGCTGATGGGGTCG
TAGGCGTAGTACCTGGACACCAGGGCGAAGTAGTGGTCGGGGATGGCGGTGATCTGGTGGGTGTAGGTGG
TCCTGGCCACGGCGGAGGCCCTCTTGTCGCTCCAGTTGCCCACCACGTTTGTCAGCTCGGTCAGGCCCTT
CATGCTCAGAAAGCTGGTCATCAGGTGCCTGCCGATGTGGCTCTTAGGGCCGTTCTTGATAGCGAAGATG
GGGTAGGGGGCGTTCTTCTTCAGGGCCTTGTTGTAGCTGCGCACCAGGTTGTCCTTCAGCAGCTGGTACT
CCTGCTTGTTGCTGCTGCTGTTGCCGGTCCTGTTCACTCTCTTCAGCACGGGCTCGCTGTTCCTCAGGAA
CTCGTCCAGGTACACCAGGGGGTCGATCCTGCCTCTGGCGCTGAAAAAGTAGATGTGCCTGGACACGCTT
GTCTTGGTCTCGGTCACCAGGCACTGAATGATCACGCCCAGGTACTTGTTCTGCACCAGCTTGAAGCTCT
TGGGGTCCACGTTCTTGATGTCGCTGAACCTGCCGCAGTTGATGAATGTGGCCAGGAACAGGAACTGGTA
CAGGGTCTTGGTCTTGGTGAACCTGCTGGTGTACTCGAAGCTGTTCAGGATCTTCTCGGTGATCTCCCAG
ATGCTCTCGCCCTCGGACAGCAGGGCCTTCAGCATCTTCTTGCTGTGGCTGTTGCCCTTGTCGGCCTCCT
CGCTGCTCTCGAACTGCAGCTGCAGGCTGGACACGATGTCGGTGATGTCGCTCTGGTGCTTCTGGCCGTT
GTAAGGGATGATGGTGAACTCCCAGGCGGGGATCAGCTTCTTCAGGCTGGCCTCCAGGATGGTGGCCTTC
TGGGTCTTGTACTTGAACTGCAGGCTCTTGTTCACGATGTCGAAGCTCAGGCTGTTGCTGATGATGGTGT
TGTAGCTCATGAAGGTGGCCCTCTTGATGGCGGTGCCGTTGTGGGTGATCATCCAGCACAGGTAGGTCAG
CTCGGCGGCACAGCTGGCGATCTTCTCGCCGCTGGGCCTCTCGAATCTCTCCACGAACTGCCGCACCAGC
ACCTTGGGGGGGGTCTTGCACAGGATGTCGAACTGGCTCATCACCTTCCTCTTCTTCTTAGGAGCCATGG
TGGCGGCGGATCCTTGCTAGCAGCTTGAATTCGAATTCTAGTATAACTTCGTATAGGATACTTTATACGA
AGTTATCATTGGGATTCTTCCTATTTTGATCCAAGCATCACCATCGACCCTCTAGTCCAGATCTCACCAT
CGACCCATAACTTCGTATAGCATACATTATACGAAGTTATGTCCCTCGAAGAGGTTCGAATTCGATATCA
AGCTTATCGATAATCAACCTCTGGATTACAAAATTTGTGAAAGATTGACTGGTATTCTTAACTATGTTGC
TCCTTTTACGCTATGTGGATACGCTGCTTTAATGCCTTTGTATCATGCTATTGCTTCCCGTATGGCTTTC
ATTTTCTCCTCCTTGTATAAATCCTGGTTGCTGTCTCTTTATGAGGAGTTGTGGCCCGTTGTCAGGCAAC
GTGGCGTGGTGTGCACTGTGTTTGCTGACGCAACCCCCACTGGTTGGGGCATTGCCACCACCTGTCAGCT
CCTTTCCGGGACTTTCGCTTTCCCCCTCCCTATTGCCACGGCGGAACTCATCGCCGCCTGCCTTGCCCGC
TGCTGGACAGGGGCTCGGCTGTTGGGCACTGACAATTCCGTGGTGTTGTCGGGGAAATCATCGTCCTTTC
CTTGGCTGCTCGCCTGTGTTGCCACCTGGATTCTGCGCGGGACGTCCTTCTGCTACGTCCCTTCGGCCCT
CAATCCAGCGGACCTTCCTTCCCGCGGCCTGCTGCCGGCTCTGCGGCCTCTTCCGCGTCTTCGCCTTCGC
CCTCAGACGAGTCGGATCTCCCTTTGGGCCGCCTCCCCGCATCGATACCGTCGACCCGGGCGGCCGCTTC
GAGCAGACATGATAAGATACATTGATGAGTTTGGACAAACCACAACTAGAATGCAGTGAAAAAAATGCTT
TATTTGTGAAATTTGTGATGCTATTGCTTTATTTGTAACCATTATAAGCTGCAATAAACAAGTTAACAAC
AACAATTGCATTCATTTTATGTTTCAGGTTCAGGGGGAGATGTGGGAGGTTTTTTAAAGCAAGTAAAACC
TCTACAAATGTGGTAAAATCGATAAGGATCTTCCTAGAGCATGGCTACGTAGATAAGTAGCATGGCGGGT
TAATCATTAACTACAAGGAACCCCTAGTGATGGAGTTGGCCACTCCCTCTCTGCGCGCTCGCTCGCTCAC
TGAGGCCGGGCGACCAAAGGTCGCCCGACGCCCGGGCTTTGCCCGGGCGGCCTCAGTGAGCGAGCGAGCG
CGCAGCTGCATTAATGAATCGGCCAACGCGCGGGGAGAGGCGGTTTGCGTATTGGGCGCT
Features (pLannotate 1.2.2; 22 found; start..end, strand, type, name):
    182..770     -  rep_origin     ori: high-copy-number ColE1/pMB1/pBR322/pUC origin of replication
    941..1801    -  CDS            AmpR: β-lactamase; bla; confers resistance to ampicillin, carbenicillin, and related antibiotics
   1802..1906    -  promoter       AmpR promoter: bla
   1959..2387    -  rep_origin     f1 ori (sequence partly withheld): f1 bacteriophage origin of replication; arrow indicates direction of (+) strand synthesis
   2392..2461    -  CDS            lacZα (fragment): LacZα fragment of β-galactosidase; lacZ fragment
   2456..2588    -  repeat_region  AAV2 ITR (fragment): inverted terminal repeat of adeno-associated virus serotype 2 inverted
   2649..2897    +  enhancer       CMV enhancer (fragment): human cytomegalovirus immediate early enhancer
   2899..3176    +  promoter       chicken β-actin promoter: No description available
   3177..3312    +  intron         hybrid intron (fragment): hybrid between chicken β-actin (CBA) and minute virus of mice (MMV) introns (Gray et al., 2011)
   3401..3531    +  intron         chimeric intron (fragment): chimera between introns from chicken β-actin and rabbit β-globin
   3529..3594    +  CDS            HBB (fragment): HBB_LEPEU - Experimental evidence at protein level: Swiss-Prot protein existence level 1. Involved in oxygen transport from the lung to the various peripheral tissues. From Lepus europaeus (European hare).
   3593..3626    -  protein_bind   lox2272: Cre-mediated recombination occurs in the 8-bp core sequence (GGATACTT). lox2272 sites are compatible with each other, but incompatible with loxP or loxN sites (Lee and Saito, 1988). Cre recombinase
   3689..3722    -  protein_bind   loxP: Cre-mediated recombination occurs in the 8-bp core sequence (GCATACAT). Cre recombinase
   3747..5045    -  CDS            FLPo: nuclear-targeted site-specific recombinase FLPo is a mouse codon-optimized fusion between the SV40 nuclear localization signal and a thermostable version of the Saccharomyces cerevisiae site-specific recombinase FLP. Recombination occurs at FRT sequences.
   5090..5123    +  protein_bind   lox2272: Cre-mediated recombination occurs in the 8-bp core sequence (GGATACTT). lox2272 sites are compatible with each other, but incompatible with loxP or loxN sites (Lee and Saito, 1988). Cre recombinase
   5194..5227    +  protein_bind   loxP: Cre-mediated recombination occurs in the 8-bp core sequence (GCATACAT). Cre recombinase
   5245..5269    +  misc_feature   MCS (fragment): pBluescript multiple cloning site
   5269..5857    +  misc_feature   WPRE: woodchuck hepatitis virus posttranscriptional regulatory element
   5900..6021    -  polyA_signal   SV40 poly(A) signal: SV40 polyadenylation signal
   6044..6112    -  CDS            large T antigen (fragment): large T antigen from SV40 (simian virus 40)
   6183..6316    +  repeat_region  AAV2 ITR: inverted terminal repeat of adeno-associated virus serotype 2 inverted
   6310..6366    -  CDS            lacI (fragment): lac repressor; lacI; The lac repressor binds to the lac operator to inhibit transcription in E. coli. This inhibition can be relieved by adding lactose or isopropyl-β-D-thiogalactopyranoside (IPTG).
