[The description below was written by a language model from this plasmid's Addgene catalogue record and pLannotate feature annotations shown in this document.]
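Description:
pAAV2/1-CAG-Flex-FlpO-WPRE is an adeno-associated virus transfer plasmid (backbone recorded as pAAV1) that provides Cre-dependent expression of Flp recombinase. It is propagated in E. coli through a high-copy ColE1/pUC-type origin and selected with ampicillin via the β-lactamase gene. An f1 phage origin is also present. The expression cassette lies between two AAV2 inverted terminal repeats, which are the cis elements needed for replication and packaging of the intervening DNA into AAV particles. The "2/1" in the name suggests AAV2 ITRs intended for packaging in a serotype 1 capsid, although capsid genes are not on this plasmid. A recombination-deficient strain is listed for growth, as is common for ITR-containing plasmids.

Transcription is driven by the CAG promoter, annotated here as a CMV enhancer fragment, the chicken β-actin promoter and chimeric β-actin/β-globin intron sequence. Downstream, the FLPo coding sequence, a mouse codon-optimised, thermostable Flp fused to an SV40 nuclear localisation signal, sits in the antisense orientation. It is flanked on each side by a lox2272 and a loxP site, with the two pairs in opposing orientation (a FLEX/DIO switch). Without Cre, no functional FLPo transcript is made. Cre inverts the cassette through one lox pair and then excises one site of the other pair, locking FLPo in the sense orientation. A WPRE enhances transcript stability and expression, and an SV40 polyadenylation signal region follows, though it is annotated on the reverse strand.

The vector converts Cre activity into Flp activity, allowing intersectional or sequential recombinase strategies with FRT-dependent constructs. It was deposited in connection with a study of the mouse retinogeniculate pathway. The sequence is labelled a partial NGS result, and one ITR is annotated only as a fragment.
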