Addgene plasmid #171690: pAAV2/1-CAG-Flex-FlpO-WPRE
Purpose: Cre-dependent expression of Flp-recombinase
Depositing lab: Tobias Bonhoeffer & Mark Huebener & Tobias Rose. Depositing organization: Max Planck Institute for Biological Intelligence. Publication: Limited functional convergence of eye-specific inputs in the retinogeniculate pathway of the mouse. Bauer J, Weiler S, Fernholz MHP, Laubender D, Scheuss V, Hubener M, Bonhoeffer T, Rose T. Neuron. 2021 Aug 4;109(15):2457-2468.e12. doi: 10.1016/j.neuron.2021.05.036. Epub 2021 Jun 18. PubMed 34146468.
Backbone
  Vector backbone: pAAV1
  Vector type: AAV
Growth in bacteria
  Bacterial resistance: Ampicillin, 100 μg/mL
  Growth temperature: 37°C
  Growth strain: NEB Stable
  Copy number: Unknown
Gene/Insert
  Gene/Insert name: Flip-recombinase
Resource information
  A portion of this plasmid was derived from a plasmid made by: Addgene plasmid number 60661
Terms and licenses: Academic/Nonprofit Terms; Industry Terms: Not Available to Industry
How to cite: pAAV2/1-CAG-Flex-FlpO-WPRE was a gift from Tobias Bonhoeffer & Mark Huebener & Tobias Rose (Addgene plasmid # 171690 ; http://n2t.net/addgene:171690 ; RRID:Addgene_171690)
